>Addgene plasmid #209495 | EC67901 | addgene full sequence | sequence record 413851 | Addgene NGS Result
CTAAATTGTAAGCGTTAATATTTTGTTAAAATTCGCGTTAAATTTTTGTTAAATCAGCTCATTTTTTAAC
CAATAGGCCGAAATCGGCAAAATCCCTTATAAATCAAAAGAATAGACCGAGATAGGGTTGAGTGGCCGCT
ACAGGGCGCTCCCATTCGCCATTCAGGCTGCGCAACTGTTGGGAAGGGCGTTTCGGTGCGGGCCTCTTCG
CTATTACGCCAGCTGGCGAAAGGGGGATGTGCTGCAAGGCGATTAAGTTGGGTAACGCCAGGGTTTTCCC
AGTCACGACGTTGTAAAACGACGGCCAGTGAGCGCGACGTAATACGACTCACTATAGGGCGAATTGGCGG
AAGGCCGTCAAGGCCGCATCGCATGAAGACAACAGACTCACAGAGTGCCCCTCATTTATGTCAAACTATA
CACTTATCATGTCTGACATGACTTTGCAGTTAATTTTTTTGAACGGTGTCATGCTTTGCACAATTGTCCT
CCATCTATAATGTTTTACAAGAAACTATTTAATACTGTATTAACCTTTGCAGTAGGCATACTTGGTACCA
TAATTATCTACATGCTGTCATGTGGAGCTCGTGGTACATACAGTAGTTTTTTTGTTACTAAATACGGAGT
ACATTCGTATATGATATGTTCCCTAATTAGTTGCATCACTTTTTTGTCCTCATTGCTGCTCTACTCTAAA
CTTATGTTCCAGACAAGCCTACAACTGAGTCAGCCTGTCAGAGTTCTACTGTGTTTGGATAGATGTTCTA
GTGCAACTTTCTTCTTGTATGTTTAGTTAATCATAAGGACTCATTTTCTTACTACCTCCGGGACAGATGT
TTCTCAGATGGGCCGGGCTCTCTCTGCCCAGCAGGCAGCAGCAGCCCGACCTCATGGGCCAGCACCCACC
ACGAGTTCCAGCTAGGGGGTGTTGCTGCCTAACACTAACACTAACATTAGTCCCACCTCGCCAGTTTGCA
GGGATCGGAACCAGCTTATAAGCTGAGCTGAGGAAGAAGGTAGCACCAGTGGTCTAGTGGTAGAATAGTA
CCCTGCCACGGTACAGACCCGGGTTCGATTCCCGGCTGGAAATAATTTCTACTAAGTGTAGATTGAGACC
GCAGCTGGCACGACAGGTTTGCCGACTGGAAAGCGGGCAGTGAGCGCAACGCAATTAATGTGAGTTAGCT
CACTCATTAGGCACCCCAGGCTTTACACTTTATGCTTCCGGCTCGTATGTTGTGTGGAATTGTGAGCGGA
TAACAATTTCACACAGGAAACAGCTATGACCATGATTACGCCAAGCTTGCATGCCTGCAGGTCGACTCTA
GAGGATCCCCGGGTACCGAGCTCGAATTCACTGGCCGTCGTTTTACAACGTCGTGACTGGGAAAACCCTG
GCGTTACCCAACTTAATCGCCTTGCAGCACATCCCCCTTTCGCCAGCTGGCGTAATAGCGAAGAGGCCCG
CACCGATCGCCCTTCCCAACAGTTGCGCAGCCTGAATGGCGAATGGCGCCTGATGCGGTATTTTCTCCTT
ACGCATCTGTGCGGTATTTCACACCGCATATGGTGCACTCTCAGTACAATCTGCTCTGATGCCGCATAGT
TAAGCCAGCCCCGACACCCGCCAACACCCGCTGACGCGCCCTGACGGGCTTGTCTGCTCCCGGCATCCGC
TTACAGACAAGCTGTGACGGTCTCATAATTTCTACTAAGTGTAGATTTTTTTTGTGTTGTCTTCCTGGCC
TGGGCCTCATGGGCCTTCCGCTCACTGCCCGCTTTCCAGTCGGGAAACCTGTCGTGCCAGCTGCATTAAC
ATGGTCATAGCTGTTTCCTTGCGTATTGGGCGCTCTCCGCTTCCTCGCTCACTGACTCGCTGCGCTCGGT
CGTTCGGGTAAAGCCTGGGGTGCCTAATGAGCAAAAGGCCAGCAAAAGGCCAGGAACCGTAAAAAGGCCG
CGTTGCTGGCGTTTTTCCATAGGCTCCGCCCCCCTGACGAGCATCACAAAAATCGACGCTCAAGTCAGAG
GTGGCGAAACCCGACAGGACTATAAAGATACCAGGCGTTTCCCCCTGGAAGCTCCCTCGTGCGCTCTCCT
GTTCCGACCCTGCCGCTTACCGGATACCTGTCCGCCTTTCTCCCTTCGGGAAGCGTGGCGCTTTCTCATA
GCTCACGCTGTAGGTATCTCAGTTCGGTGTAGGTCGTTCGCTCCAAGCTGGGCTGTGTGCACGAACCCCC
CGTTCAGCCCGACCGCTGCGCCTTATCCGGTAACTATCGTCTTGAGTCCAACCCGGTAAGACACGACTTA
TCGCCACTGGCAGCAGCCACTGGTAACAGGATTAGCAGAGCGAGGTATGTAGGCGGTGCTACAGAGTTCT
TGAAGTGGTGGCCTAACTACGGCTACACTAGAAGAACAGTATTTGGTATCTGCGCTCTGCTGAAGCCAGT
TACCTTCGGAAAAAGAGTTGGTAGCTCTTGATCCGGCAAACAAACCACCGCTGGTAGCGGTGGTTTTTTT
GTTTGCAAGCAGCAGATTACGCGCAGAAAAAAAGGATCTCAAGAAGATCCTTTGATCTTTTCTACGGGGT
CTGACGCTCAGTGGAACGAAAACTCACGTTAAGGGATTTTGGTCATGAGATTATCAAAAAGGATCTTCAC
CTAGATCCTTTTAAATTAAAAATGAAGTTTTAAATCAATCTAAAGTATATATGAGTAAACTTGGTCTGAC
AGTTACCAATGCTTAATCAGTGAGGCACCTATCTCAGCGATCTGTCTATTTCGTTCATCCATAGTTGCCT
GACTCCCCGTCGTGTAGATAACTACGATACGGGAGGGCTTACCATCTGGCCCCAGTGCTGCAATGATACC
GCGAGAACCACGCTCACCGGCTCCAGATTTATCAGCAATAAACCAGCCAGCCGGAAGGGCCGAGCGCAGA
AGTGGTCCTGCAACTTTATCCGCCTCCATCCAGTCTATTAATTGTTGCCGGGAAGCTAGAGTAAGTAGTT
CGCCAGTTAATAGTTTGCGCAACGTTGTTGCCATTGCTACAGGCATCGTGGTGTCACGCTCGTCGTTTGG
TATGGCTTCATTCAGCTCCGGTTCCCAACGATCAAGGCGAGTTACATGATCCCCCATGTTGTGCAAAAAA
GCGGTTAGCTCCTTCGGTCCTCCGATCGTTGTCAGAAGTAAGTTGGCCGCAGTGTTATCACTCATGGTTA
TGGCAGCACTGCATAATTCTCTTACTGTCATGCCATCCGTAAGATGCTTTTCTGTGACTGGTGAGTACTC
AACCAAGTCATTCTGAGAATAGTGTATGCGGCGACCGAGTTGCTCTTGCCCGGCGTCAATACGGGATAAT
ACCGCGCCACATAGCAGAACTTTAAAAGTGCTCATCATTGGAAAACGTTCTTCGGGGCGAAAACTCTCAA
GGATCTTACCGCTGTTGAGATCCAGTTCGATGTAACCCACTCGTGCACCCAACTGATCTTCAGCATCTTT
TACTTTCACCAGCGTTTCTGGGTGAGCAAAAACAGGAAGGCAAAATGCCGCAAAAAAGGGAATAAGGGCG
ACACGGAAATGTTGAATACTCATACTCTTCCTTTTTCAATATTATTGAAGCATTTATCAGGGTTATTGTC
TCATGAGCGGATACATATTTGAATGTATTTAGAAAAATAAACAAATAGGGGTTCCGCGCACATTTCCCCG
AAAAGTGCCAC
Features (pLannotate 1.2.2; 16 found; start..end, strand, type, name):
      3..134     -  rep_origin     M13 ori (fragment): M13 bacteriophage origin of replication; arrow indicates direction of (+) strand synthesis
    155..311     -  CDS            lacZα (fragment): LacZα fragment of β-galactosidase; lacZ fragment
    320..338     +  promoter       T7 promoter: promoter for bacteriophage T7 RNA polymerase
   1025..1088    +  ncRNA          tRNA: Accession: RF00005 - tRNA
   1121..1163    +  CDS            lacI (fragment): lac repressor; lacI; The lac repressor binds to the lac operator to inhibit transcription in E. coli. This inhibition can be relieved by adding lactose or isopropyl-β-D-thiogalactopyranoside (IPTG).
   1176..1197    +  protein_bind   CAP binding site: CAP binding activates transcription in the presence of cAMP. E. coli catabolite activator protein
   1212..1242    +  promoter       lac promoter: promoter for the E. coli lac operon
   1250..1266    +  protein_bind   lac operator: The lac repressor binds to the lac operator to inhibit transcription in E. coli. This inhibition can be relieved by adding lactose or isopropyl-β-D-thiogalactopyranoside (IPTG). lac repressor encoded by lacI
   1303..1359    -  misc_feature   MCS: pUC18/19 multiple cloning site
   1356..1513    +  CDS            lacZα (fragment): LacZα fragment of β-galactosidase; lacZ fragment
   1519..1618    -  misc_feature   bom (fragment): basis of mobility region from pBR322
   1772..1819    -  CDS            lacI (fragment): lac repressor; lacI; The lac repressor binds to the lac operator to inhibit transcription in E. coli. This inhibition can be relieved by adding lactose or isopropyl-β-D-thiogalactopyranoside (IPTG).
   1856..1896    -  rep_origin     RSF ori (fragment): Plasmids containing the RSF 1030 origin of replication can be propagated in E. coli cells that contain additional plasmids with compatible origins.
   1974..2562    -  rep_origin     ori: high-copy-number ColE1/pMB1/pBR322/pUC origin of replication
   2733..3593    -  CDS            AmpR: β-lactamase; bla; confers resistance to ampicillin, carbenicillin, and related antibiotics
   3594..3698    -  promoter       AmpR promoter: bla
