[The description below was written by a language model from this plasmid's Addgene catalogue record and pLannotate feature annotations shown in this document.]
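Description:
EC67901 is a small (about 3.7 kb) high-copy E. coli cloning plasmid that serves as a Golden Gate level 1, position 5 acceptor for building Cas12a guide RNA expression units, as part of a CRISPR mutagenesis toolkit for barley and wheat. The backbone is recorded as unknown, but the feature table shows a ColE1/pUC-type origin for replication and an AmpR (β-lactamase) gene with its own promoter for ampicillin selection. It also lists backbone remnants, including fragments of an M13 origin, a lacZα fragment and a T7 promoter. Short hits to bom, RSF ori and lacI appear to be partial matches rather than functional parts.

The insert is listed as Cas12a-tRNA-DR-DR, of Lachnospiraceae bacterium origin and under the HvU3 promoter, a barley U3 small nuclear RNA promoter of the kind used to drive Pol III transcription of guide RNAs in cereals. The promoter itself is not annotated, though an unannotated stretch lies upstream of the tRNA feature where it would be expected. Despite the insert name, the plasmid is too small to encode the nuclease, and no Cas12a coding sequence is annotated, so the name refers to the Cas12a crRNA scaffold. Immediately after the tRNA sits a lacZα cassette with a CAP binding site, lac promoter, lac operator and pUC multiple cloning site. This most likely lies between the two Cas12a direct repeats, which are not annotated. Replacing this cassette with a protospacer would allow blue/white screening, in line with LacZ being the recorded selectable marker. The tRNA would allow endogenous processing to release the crRNA from the transcript. The finished guide unit would then be assembled with other level 1 modules into a plant transformation vector, although the record does not describe those steps.
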