Addgene plasmid #209495: EC67901
Purpose: Cloning protospacers for Cas12a editing
Depositing lab: Wendy Harwood & Cristobal Uauy. Depositing organization: John Innes Centre. Publication: An optimised CRISPR Cas9 and Cas12a mutagenesis toolkit for Barley and Wheat. Lawrenson T, Clarke M, Kirby R, Forner M, Steuernagel B, Brown JKM, Harwood W. Plant Methods. 2024 Aug 13;20(1):123. doi: 10.1186/s13007-024-01234-y. PubMed 39138524.
Backbone
  Vector backbone: Unknown
  Vector type: CRISPR
  Selectable markers: LacZ
Growth in bacteria
  Bacterial resistance: Ampicillin, 100 μg/mL
  Growth temperature: 37°C
  Growth strain: DH5alpha
  Copy number: High Copy
Gene/Insert
  Gene/Insert name: Cas12a-tRNA-DR-DR
  Species: Lachnospiraceae bacterium
  Promoter: HvU3
  Cloning method: Restriction Enzyme; 5′ cloning site unknown (unknown if destroyed)
Terms and licenses: Academic/Nonprofit Terms; Industry Terms: Not Available to Industry
Depositor comments: GoldeGate level 1 position 5
How to cite: EC67901 was a gift from Wendy Harwood & Cristobal Uauy (Addgene plasmid # 209495 ; http://n2t.net/addgene:209495 ; RRID:Addgene_209495)
